Addgene plasmid #238648: NanoLuc-EP300 Fusion Vector
Purpose: Express NanoLuc-EP300 Fusion Protein in Mammalian Cells under a CMV promoter
Depositing lab: Promega Corporation.
Backbone
  Vector backbone: pFN31K Nluc CMV-neo Flexi(R) Vector
  Vector type: Mammalian Expression
  Selectable markers: Neomycin
Growth in bacteria
  Bacterial resistance: Kanamycin, 50 μg/mL
  Growth temperature: 37°C
  Growth strain: DH5alpha
  Copy number: High Copy
Gene/Insert
  Gene/Insert name: EP300
  Species: H. sapiens (human)
  Mutation: None
  Entrez Gene: EP300 (a.k.a. KAT3B, MKHK2, RSTS2, p300)
  Promoter: CMV
  Tag / fusion protein: NanoLuc (R) (N terminal on backbone)
  Cloning method: Other
Terms and licenses: Academic/Nonprofit Terms; Industry Terms
How to cite: NanoLuc-EP300 Fusion Vector was a gift from Promega Corporation (Addgene plasmid # 238648 ; http://n2t.net/addgene:238648 ; RRID:Addgene_238648)
