[The description below was written by a language model from this plasmid's Addgene catalogue record and pLannotate feature annotations shown in this document.]
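Description:
NanoLuc-EP300 Fusion Vector is a mammalian expression plasmid of about 11.9 kb, built on the pFN31K Nluc CMV-neo Flexi backbone, that produces human EP300 (p300/KAT3B, a histone acetyltransferase and transcriptional coactivator) fused at its N terminus to NanoLuc luciferase. Transcription is driven by the human cytomegalovirus immediate-early enhancer and promoter, followed by a chimeric β-globin/immunoglobulin intron that generally improves mRNA processing and expression. A T7 promoter lies just upstream of the coding region and could support in vitro transcription. The human codon-optimized NanoLuc coding sequence opens the fusion. The automated annotation labels only the catalytic acetyltransferase core of p300 within the downstream region, but the spacing between NanoLuc and the downstream cloning-site remnant is consistent with a much longer EP300 insert. The catalogue lists no mutation and does not state whether the full-length protein is encoded. An SV40 polyadenylation signal follows the expression cassette.

A single neomycin phosphotransferase gene serves both hosts. An SV40 enhancer/early promoter drives it in mammalian cells for neomycin-type selection of stable lines, with a synthetic poly(A) signal downstream. The bacterial EM7 promoter drives the same gene in E. coli, giving kanamycin resistance. The replication origin is annotated as p15A, usually considered medium copy, whereas the catalogue lists the plasmid as high copy; the record does not resolve this difference. Several other hits (M13 ori, bom, IS1, cer, RSF ori, SET1, large T antigen) are short fragments and probably not functional elements.

The stated purpose is simply expression of the NanoLuc-EP300 fusion in mammalian cells. Such luminescent fusions are commonly used as energy donors in bioluminescence resonance energy transfer assays or for quantifying protein levels, although the record names no specific application.
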