Features (pLannotate 1.2.2; 22 found; start..end, strand, type, name):
    140..517     +  enhancer       CMV enhancer: human cytomegalovirus immediate early enhancer
    519..718     +  promoter       CMV promoter: human cytomegalovirus (CMV) immediate early promoter
    857..989     +  intron         chimeric intron: chimera between introns from human β-globin and immunoglobulin heavy chain genes
   1033..1051    +  promoter       T7 promoter: promoter for bacteriophage T7 RNA polymerase
   1065..1577    +  CDS            Nluc: NanoLuc® luciferase human codon-optimized
   4740..6590    +  CDS            p300 core: catalytic histone acetyltransferase core of the human E1A-associated protein p300 (Delvecchio et al., 2013); EP300
   8849..8904    +  misc_feature   MCS: pUC18/19 multiple cloning site
   8911..8960    +  CDS            SET1 (fragment): solubility-enhancement tag derived from T7 phage gene 10B
   8968..8987    +  terminator     T7 terminator (fragment): transcription terminator for bacteriophage T7 RNA polymerase
   9009..9130    -  polyA_signal   SV40 poly(A) signal: SV40 polyadenylation signal
   9153..9221    -  CDS            large T antigen (fragment): large T antigen from SV40 (simian virus 40)
   9226..9258    +  rep_origin     M13 ori (fragment): M13 bacteriophage origin of replication; arrow indicates direction of (+) strand synthesis
   9259..9310    -  misc_feature   bom (fragment): basis of mobility region from pBR322
   9375..9732    +  promoter       SV40 promoter: SV40 enhancer and early promoter
   9747..9794    +  promoter       EM7 promoter: synthetic bacterial promoter&nbsp
   9826..10617   +  CDS            neo: KKA2_KLEPN - Also known as kan, nptII. Experimental evidence at protein level: Swiss-Prot protein existence level 1. Resistance to kanamycin, neomycin, paromomycin, ribostamycin, butirosin and gentamicin B. From Klebsiella pneumoniae.
  10684..10732   +  polyA_signal   poly(A) signal: synthetic polyadenylation signal
  10889..11434   +  rep_origin     p15A ori: Plasmids containing the medium-copy-number p15A origin of replication can be propagated in E. coli cells that contain a second plasmid with the ColE1 origin.
  11522..11577   +  rep_origin     RSF ori (fragment): Plasmids containing the RSF 1030 origin of replication can be propagated in E. coli cells that contain additional plasmids with compatible origins.
  11676..11702   -  misc_feature   bom (fragment): basis of mobility region from pBR322
  11696..11743   -  mobile_element IS1 (fragment): prokaryotic transposable element IS1
  11751..11822   +  misc_feature   cer region (fragment): ColE1-derived recombination site that helps to maintain plasmids as monomers
>Addgene plasmid #238648 | NanoLuc-EP300 Fusion Vector | addgene full sequence | sequence record 478501 | Addgene NGS Result
TCAATATTGGCCATTAGCCATATTATTCATTGGTTATATAGCATAAATCAATATTGGCTATTGGCCATTG
CATACGTTGTATCTATATCATAATATGTACATTTATATTGGCTCATGTCCAATATGACCGCCATGTTGGC
ATTGATTATTGACTAGTTATTAATAGTAATCAATTACGGGGTCATTAGTTCATAGCCCATATATGGAGTT
CCGCGTTACATAACTTACGGTAAATGGCCCGCCTGGCTGACCGCCCAACGACCCCCGCCCATTGACGTCA
ATAATGACGTATGTTCCCATAGTAACGCCAATAGGGACTTTCCATTGACGTCAATGGGTGGAGTATTTAC
GGTAAACTGCCCACTTGGCAGTACATCAAGTGTATCATATGCCAAGTCCGCCCCCTATTGACGTCAATGA
CGGTAAATGGCCCGCCTGGCATTATGCCCAGTACATGACCTTACGGGACTTTCCTACTTGGCAGTACATC
TACGTATTAGTCATCGCTATTACCATGGTGATGCGGTTTTGGCAGTACACCAATGGGCGTGGATAGCGGT
TTGACTCACGGGGATTTCCAAGTCTCCACCCCATTGACGTCAATGGGAGTTTGTTTTGGCACCAAAATCA
ACGGGACTTTCCAAAATGTCGTAATAACCCCGCCCCGTTGACGCAAATGGGCGGTAGGCGTGTACGGTGG
GAGGTCTATATAAGCAGAGCTGGTTTAGTGAACCGTCAGATCACTAGAAGCTTTATTGCGGTAGTTTATC
ACAGTTAAATTGCTAACGCAGTCAGTGCTTCTGACACAACAGTCTCGAACTTAAGCTGCAGAAGTTGGTC
GTGAGGCACTGGGCAGGTAAGTATCAAGGTTACAAGACAGGTTTAAGGAGACCAATAGAAACTGGGCTTG
TCGAGACAGAGAAGACTCTTGCGTTTCTGATAGGCACCTATTGGTCTTACTGACATCCACTTTGCCTTTC
TCTCCACAGGTGTCCACTCCCAGTTCAATTACAGCTCTTAAGGCTAGAGTATTAATACGACTCACTATAG
GGCTAGCGCTCACCATGGTCTTCACACTCGAAGATTTCGTTGGGGACTGGCGACAGACAGCCGGCTACAA
CCTGGACCAAGTCCTTGAACAGGGAGGTGTGTCCAGTTTGTTTCAGAATCTCGGGGTGTCCGTAACTCCG
ATCCAAAGGATTGTCCTGAGCGGTGAAAATGGGCTGAAGATCGACATCCATGTCATCATCCCGTATGAAG
GTCTGAGCGGCGACCAAATGGGCCAGATCGAAAAAATTTTTAAGGTGGTGTACCCTGTGGATGATCATCA
CTTTAAGGTGATCCTGCACTATGGCACACTGGTAATCGACGGGGTTACGCCGAACATGATCGACTATTTC
GGACGGCCGTATGAAGGCATCGCCGTGTTCGACGGCAAAAAGATCACTGTAACAGGGACCCTGTGGAACG
GCAACAAAATTATCGACGAGCGCCTGATCAACCCCGACGGCTCCCTGCTGTTCCGAGTAACCATCAACGG
AGTGACCGGCTGGCGGCTGTGCGAACGCATTCTGGCGGGCTCGAGCGGCGCGATCGCCATGGCCGAGAAT
GTGGTGGAACCGGGGCCGCCTTCAGCCAAGCGGCCTAAACTCTCATCTCCGGCCCTCTCGGCGTCCGCCA
GCGATGGCACAGATTTTGGCTCTCTATTTGACTTGGAGCACGACTTACCAGATGAATTAATCAACTCTAC
AGAATTGGGACTAACCAATGGTGGTGATATTAATCAGCTTCAGACAAGTCTTGGCATGGTACAAGATGCA
GCTTCTAAACATAAACAGCTGTCAGAATTGCTGCGATCTGGTAGTTCCCCTAACCTCAATATGGGAGTTG
GTGGCCCAGGTCAAGTCATGGCCAGCCAGGCCCAACAGAGCAGTCCTGGATTAGGTTTGATAAATAGCAT
GGTCAAAAGCCCAATGACACAGGCAGGCTTGACTTCTCCCAACATGGGGATGGGCACTAGTGGACCAAAT
CAGGGTCCTACGCAGTCAACAGGTATGATGAACAGTCCAGTAAATCAGCCTGCCATGGGAATGAACACAG
GGATGAATGCGGGCATGAATCCTGGAATGTTGGCTGCAGGCAATGGACAAGGGATAATGCCTAATCAAGT
CATGAACGGTTCAATTGGAGCAGGCCGAGGGCGACAGAATATGCAGTACCCAAACCCAGGCATGGGAAGT
GCTGGCAACTTACTGACTGAGCCTCTTCAGCAGGGCTCTCCCCAGATGGGAGGACAAACAGGATTGAGAG
GCCCCCAGCCTCTTAAGATGGGAATGATGAACAACCCCAATCCTTATGGTTCACCATATACTCAGAATCC
TGGACAGCAGATTGGAGCCAGTGGCCTTGGTCTCCAGATTCAGACAAAAACTGTACTATCAAATAACTTA
TCTCCATTTGCTATGGACAAAAAGGCAGTTCCTGGTGGAGGAATGCCCAACATGGGTCAACAGCCAGCCC
CGCAGGTCCAGCAGCCAGGCCTGGTGACTCCAGTTGCCCAAGGGATGGGTTCTGGAGCACATACAGCTGA
TCCAGAGAAGCGCAAGCTCATCCAGCAGCAGCTTGTTCTCCTTTTGCATGCTCACAAGTGCCAGCGCCGG
GAACAGGCCAATGGGGAAGTGAGGCAGTGCAACCTTCCCCACTGTCGCACAATGAAGAATGTCCTAAACC
ACATGACACACTGCCAGTCAGGCAAGTCTTGCCAAGTGGCACACTGTGCATCTTCTCGACAAATCATTTC
ACACTGGAAGAATTGTACAAGACATGATTGTCCTGTGTGTCTCCCCCTCAAAAATGCTGGTGATAAGAGA
AATCAACAGCCAATTTTGACTGGAGCACCCGTTGGACTTGGAAATCCTAGCTCTCTAGGGGTGGGTCAAC
AGTCTGCCCCCAACCTAAGCACTGTTAGTCAGATTGATCCCAGCTCCATAGAAAGAGCCTATGCAGCTCT
TGGACTACCCTATCAAGTAAATCAGATGCCGACACAACCCCAGGTGCAAGCAAAGAACCAGCAGAATCAG
CAGCCTGGGCAGTCTCCCCAAGGCATGCGGCCCATGAGCAACATGAGTGCTAGTCCTATGGGAGTAAATG
GAGGTGTAGGAGTTCAAACGCCGAGTCTTCTTTCTGACTCAATGTTGCATTCAGCCATAAATTCTCAAAA
CCCAATGATGAGTGAAAATGCCAGTGTGCCCTCCCTGGGTCCTATGCCAACAGCAGCTCAACCATCCACT
ACTGGAATTCGGAAACAGTGGCACGAAGATATTACTCAGGATCTTCGAAATCATCTTGTTCACAAACTCG
TCCAAGCCATATTTCCTACGCCGGATCCTGCTGCTTTAAAAGACAGACGGATGGAAAACCTAGTTGCATA
TGCTCGGAAAGTTGAAGGGGACATGTATGAATCTGCAAACAATCGAGCGGAATACTACCACCTTCTAGCT
GAGAAAATCTATAAGATCCAGAAAGAACTAGAAGAAAAACGAAGGACCAGACTACAGAAGCAGAACATGC
TACCAAATGCTGCAGGCATGGTTCCAGTTTCCATGAATCCAGGGCCTAACATGGGACAGCCGCAACCAGG
AATGACTTCTAATGGCCCTCTACCTGACCCAAGTATGATCCGTGGCAGTGTGCCAAACCAGATGATGCCT
CGAATAACTCCACAATCTGGTTTGAATCAATTTGGCCAGATGAGCATGGCCCAGCCCCCTATTGTACCCC
GGCAAACCCCTCCTCTTCAGCACCATGGACAGTTGGCTCAACCTGGAGCTCTCAACCCGCCTATGGGCTA
TGGGCCTCGTATGCAACAGCCTTCCAACCAGGGCCAGTTCCTTCCTCAGACTCAGTTCCCATCACAGGGA
ATGAATGTAACAAATATCCCTTTGGCTCCGTCCAGCGGTCAAGCTCCAGTGTCTCAAGCACAAATGTCTA
GTTCTTCCTGCCCGGTGAACTCTCCTATAATGCCTCCAGGGTCTCAGGGGAGCCACATTCACTGTCCCCA
GCTTCCTCAACCAGCTCTTCATCAGAATTCACCCTCGCCTGTACCTAGTCGTACCCCCACCCCTCACCAT
ACTCCCCCAAGCATAGGGGCTCAGCAGCCACCAGCAACAACAATTCCAGCCCCTGTTCCTACACCTCCTG
CCATGCCACCTGGGCCACAGTCCCAGGCTCTACATCCCCCTCCAAGGCAGACACCTACACCACCAACAAC
ACAACTTCCCCAACAAGTGCAGCCTTCACTTCCTGCTGCACCTTCTGCTGACCAGCCCCAGCAGCAGCCT
CGCTCACAGCAGAGCACAGCAGCGTCTGTTCCTACCCCAACAGCACCGCTGCTTCCTCCGCAGCCTGCAA
CTCCACTTTCCCAGCCAGCTGTAAGCATTGAAGGACAGGTATCAAATCCTCCATCTACTAGTAGCACAGA
AGTGAATTCTCAGGCCATTGCTGAGAAGCAGCCTTCCCAGGAAGTGAAGATGGAGGCCAAAATGGAAGTG
GATCAACCAGAACCAGCAGATACTCAGCCGGAGGATATTTCAGAGTCTAAAGTGGAAGACTGTAAAATGG
AATCTACCGAAACAGAAGAGAGAAGCACTGAGTTAAAAACTGAAATAAAAGAGGAGGAAGACCAGCCAAG
TACTTCAGCTACCCAGTCATCTCCGGCTCCAGGACAGTCAAAGAAAAAGATTTTCAAACCAGAAGAACTA
CGACAGGCACTGATGCCAACTTTGGAGGCACTTTACCGTCAGGATCCAGAATCCCTTCCCTTTCGTCAAC
CTGTGGACCCTCAGCTTTTAGGAATCCCTGATTACTTTGATATTGTGAAGAGCCCCATGGATCTTTCTAC
CATTAAGAGGAAGTTAGACACTGGACAGTATCAGGAGCCCTGGCAGTATGTCGATGATATTTGGCTTATG
TTCAATAATGCCTGGTTATATAACCGGAAAACATCACGGGTATACAAATACTGCTCCAAGCTCTCTGAGG
TCTTTGAACAAGAAATTGACCCAGTGATGCAAAGCCTTGGATACTGTTGTGGCAGAAAGTTGGAGTTCTC
TCCACAGACACTGTGTTGCTACGGCAAACAGTTGTGCACAATACCTCGTGATGCCACTTATTACAGTTAC
CAGAACAGGTATCATTTCTGTGAGAAGTGTTTCAATGAGATCCAAGGGGAGAGCGTTTCTTTGGGGGATG
ACCCTTCCCAGCCTCAAACTACAATAAATAAAGAACAATTTTCCAAGAGAAAAAATGACACACTGGATCC
TGAACTGTTTGTTGAATGTACAGAGTGCGGAAGAAAGATGCATCAGATCTGTGTCCTTCACCATGAGATC
ATCTGGCCTGCTGGATTCGTCTGTGATGGCTGTTTAAAGAAAAGTGCACGAACTAGGAAAGAAAATAAGT
TTTCTGCTAAAAGGTTGCCATCTACCAGACTTGGCACCTTTCTAGAGAATCGTGTGAATGACTTTCTGAG
GCGACAGAATCACCCTGAGTCAGGAGAGGTCACTGTTAGAGTAGTTCATGCTTCTGACAAAACCGTGGAA
GTAAAACCAGGCATGAAAGCAAGGTTTGTGGACAGTGGAGAGATGGCAGAATCCTTTCCATACCGAACCA
AAGCCCTCTTTGCCTTTGAAGAAATTGATGGTGTTGACCTGTGCTTCTTTGGCATGCATGTTCAAGAGTA
TGGCTCTGACTGCCCTCCACCCAACCAGAGGAGAGTATACATATCTTACCTCGATAGTGTTCATTTCTTC
CGTCCTAAATGCTTGAGGACTGCAGTCTATCATGAAATCCTAATTGGATATTTAGAATATGTCAAGAAAT
TAGGTTACACAACAGGGCATATTTGGGCATGTCCACCAAGTGAGGGAGATGATTATATCTTCCATTGCCA
TCCTCCTGACCAGAAGATACCCAAGCCCAAGCGACTGCAGGAATGGTACAAAAAAATGCTTGACAAGGCT
GTATCAGAGCGTATTGTCCATGACTACAAGGATATTTTTAAACAAGCTACTGAAGATAGATTAACAAGTG
CAAAGGAATTGCCTTATTTCGAGGGTGATTTCTGGCCCAATGTTCTGGAAGAAAGCATTAAGGAACTGGA
ACAGGAGGAAGAAGAGAGAAAACGAGAGGAAAACACCAGCAATGAAAGCACAGATGTGACCAAGGGAGAC
AGCAAAAATGCTAAAAAGAAGAATAATAAGAAAACCAGCAAAAATAAGAGCAGCCTGAGTAGGGGCAACA
AGAAGAAACCCGGGATGCCCAATGTATCTAACGACCTCTCACAGAAACTATATGCCACCATGGAGAAGCA
TAAAGAGGTCTTCTTTGTGATCCGCCTCATTGCTGGCCCTGCTGCCAACTCCCTGCCTCCCATTGTTGAT
CCTGATCCTCTCATCCCCTGCGATCTGATGGATGGTCGGGATGCGTTTCTCACGCTGGCAAGGGACAAGC
ACCTGGAGTTCTCTTCACTCCGAAGAGCCCAGTGGTCCACCATGTGCATGCTGGTGGAGCTGCACACGCA
GAGCCAGGACCGCTTTGTCTACACCTGCAATGAATGCAAGCACCATGTGGAGACACGCTGGCACTGTACT
GTCTGTGAGGATTATGACTTGTGTATCACCTGCTATAACACTAAAAACCATGACCACAAAATGGAGAAAC
TAGGCCTTGGCTTAGATGATGAGAGCAACAACCAGCAGGCTGCAGCCACCCAGAGCCCAGGCGATTCTCG
CCGCCTGAGTATCCAGCGCTGCATCCAGTCTCTGGTCCATGCTTGCCAGTGTCGGAATGCCAATTGCTCA
CTGCCATCCTGCCAGAAGATGAAGCGGGTTGTGCAGCATACCAAGGGTTGCAAACGGAAAACCAATGGCG
GGTGCCCCATCTGCAAGCAGCTCATTGCCCTCTGCTGCTACCATGCCAAGCACTGCCAGGAGAACAAATG
CCCGGTGCCGTTCTGCCTAAACATCAAGCAGAAGCTCCGGCAGCAACAGCTGCAGCACCGACTACAGCAG
GCCCAAATGCTTCGCAGGAGGATGGCCAGCATGCAGCGGACTGGTGTGGTTGGGCAGCAACAGGGCCTCC
CTTCCCCCACTCCTGCCACTCCAACGACACCAACTGGCCAACAGCCAACCACCCCGCAGACGCCCCAGCC
CACTTCTCAGCCTCAGCCTACCCCTCCCAATAGCATGCCACCCTACTTGCCCAGGACTCAAGCTGCTGGC
CCTGTGTCCCAGGGTAAGGCAGCAGGCCAGGTGACCCCTCCAACCCCTCCTCAGACTGCTCAGCCACCCC
TTCCAGGGCCCCCACCTGCAGCAGTGGAAATGGCAATGCAGATTCAGAGAGCAGCGGAGACGCAGCGCCA
GATGGCCCACGTGCAAATTTTTCAAAGGCCAATCCAACACCAGATGCCCCCGATGACTCCCATGGCCCCC
ATGGGTATGAACCCACCTCCCATGACCAGAGGTCCCAGTGGGCATTTGGAGCCAGGGATGGGACCGACAG
GGATGCAGCAACAGCCACCCTGGAGCCAAGGAGGATTGCCTCAGCCCCAGCAACTACAGTCTGGGATGCC
AAGGCCAGCCATGATGTCAGTGGCCCAGCATGGTCAACCTTTGAACATGGCTCCACAACCAGGATTGGGC
CAGGTAGGTATCAGCCCACTCAAACCAGGCACTGTGTCTCAACAAGCCTTACAAAACCTTTTGCGGACTC
TCAGGTCTCCCAGCTCTCCCCTGCAGCAGCAACAGGTGCTTAGTATCCTTCACGCCAACCCCCAGCTGTT
GGCTGCATTCATCAAGCAGCGGGCTGCCAAGTATGCCAACTCTAATCCACAACCCATCCCTGGGCAGCCT
GGCATGCCCCAGGGGCAGCCAGGGCTACAGCCACCTACCATGCCAGGTCAGCAGGGGGTCCACTCCAATC
CAGCCATGCAGAACATGAATCCAATGCAGGCGGGCGTTCAGAGGGCTGGCCTGCCCCAGCAGCAACCACA
GCAGCAACTCCAGCCACCCATGGGAGGGATGAGCCCCCAGGCTCAGCAGATGAACATGAACCACAACACC
ATGCCTTCACAATTCCGAGACATCTTGAGACGACAGCAAATGATGCAACAGCAGCAGCAACAGGGAGCAG
GGCCAGGAATAGGCCCTGGAATGGCCAACCATAACCAGTTCCAGCAACCCCAAGGAGTTGGCTACCCACC
ACAGCAGCAGCAGCGGATGCAGCATCACATGCAACAGATGCAACAAGGAAATATGGGACAGATAGGCCAG
CTTCCCCAGGCCTTGGGAGCAGAGGCAGGTGCCAGTCTACAGGCCTATCAGCAGCGACTCCTTCAGCAAC
AGATGGGGTCCCCTGTTCAGCCCAACCCCATGAGCCCCCAGCAGCATATGCTCCCAAATCAGGCCCAGTC
CCCACACCTACAAGGCCAGCAGATCCCTAATTCTCTCTCCAATCAAGTGCGCTCTCCCCAGCCTGTCCCT
TCTCCACGGCCACAGTCCCAGCCCCCCCACTCCAGTCCTTCCCCAAGGATGCAGCCTCAGCCTTCTCCAC
ACCACGTTTCCCCACAGACAAGTTCCCCACATCCTGGACTGGTAGCTGCCCAGGCCAACCCCATGGAACA
AGGGCATTTTGCCAGCCCGGACCAGAATTCAATGCTTTCTCAGCTTGCTAGCAATCCAGGCATGGCAAAC
CTCCATGGTGCAAGCGCCACGGACCTGGGACTCAGCACCGATAACTCAGACTTGAATTCAAACCTCTCAC
AGAGTACACTAGACATACACGTTTAAACGAATTCGGGCTCGGTACCCGGGGATCCTCTAGAGTCGACCTG
CAGGCATGCAAGCTGATCCGGCTGCTAACAAAGCCCGAAAGGAAGCTGAGTTGGCTGCTGCCACCGCTGA
GCAATAACTAGCATAACCCCTTGGGGCGGCCGCTTCGAGCAGACATGATAAGATACATTGATGAGTTTGG
ACAAACCACAACTAGAATGCAGTGAAAAAAATGCTTTATTTGTGAAATTTGTGATGCTATTGCTTTATTT
GTAACCATTATAAGCTGCAATAAACAAGTTAACAACAACAATTGCATTCATTTTATGTTTCAGGTTCAGG
GGGAGATGTGGGAGGTTTTTTTAAGCAAGTAAAACCTCTACAAATGTGGTAAAATCGAATTTTAACAAAA
TATTAACGCTTACAATTTCCTGATGCGGTATTTTCTCCTTACGCATCTGTGCGGTATTTCACACCGCATA
CGCGGATCTGCGCAGCACCATGGCCTGAAATAACCTCTGAAAGAGGAACTTGGTTAGGTACCTTCTGAGG
CGGAAAGAACCAGCTGTGGAATGTGTGTCAGTTAGGGTGTGGAAAGTCCCCAGGCTCCCCAGCAGGCAGA
AGTATGCAAAGCATGCATCTCAATTAGTCAGCAACCAGGTGTGGAAAGTCCCCAGGCTCCCCAGCAGGCA
GAAGTATGCAAAGCATGCATCTCAATTAGTCAGCAACCATAGTCCCGCCCCTAACTCCGCCCATCCCGCC
CCTAACTCCGCCCAGTTCCGCCCATTCTCCGCCCCATGGCTGACTAATTTTTTTTATTTATGCAGAGGCC
GAGGCCGCCTCGGCCTCTGAGCTATTCCAGAAGTAGTGAGGAGGCTTTTTTGGAGGCCTAGGCTTTTGCA
AAAAGCTTAATTAACTGTTGACAATTAATCATCGGCATAGTATATCGGCATAGTATAATACGACAAGGTG
AGGAACTAAACCCAGGAGGCAGATCATGATTGAACAAGATGGATTGCACGCAGGTTCTCCGGCCGCTTGG
GTGGAGAGGCTATTCGGCTATGACTGGGCACAACAGACAATCGGCTGCTCTGATGCCGCCGTGTTCCGGC
TGTCAGCGCAGGGGCGCCCGGTTCTTTTTGTCAAGACCGACCTGTCCGGTGCCCTGAATGAACTGCAGGA
CGAGGCAGCGCGGCTATCGTGGCTGGCCACGACGGGCGTTCCTTGCGCAGCTGTGCTCGACGTTGTCACT
GAAGCGGGAAGGGACTGGCTGCTATTGGGCGAAGTGCCGGGGCAGGATCTCCTGTCATCTCACCTTGCTC
CTGCCGAGAAAGTATCCATCATGGCTGATGCAATGCGGCGGCTGCATACGCTTGATCCGGCTACCTGCCC
ATTCGACCACCAAGCGAAACATCGCATCGAGCGAGCACGTACTCGGATGGAAGCCGGTCTTGTCGATCAG
GATGATCTGGACGAAGAGCATCAGGGGCTCGCGCCAGCCGAACTGTTCGCCAGGCTCAAGGCGCGCATGC
CCGACGGCGAGGATCTCGTCGTGACCCATGGCGATGCCTGCTTGCCGAATATCATGGTGGAAAATGGCCG
CTTTTCTGGATTCATCGACTGTGGCCGGCTGGGTGTGGCGGACCGCTATCAGGACATAGCGTTGGCTACC
CGTGATATTGCTGAAGAGCTTGGCGGCGAATGGGCTGACCGCTTCCTCGTGCTTTACGGTATCGCCGCTC
CCGATTCGCAGCGCATCGCCTTCTATCGCCTTCTTGACGAGTTCTTCTGAGCGGGACTCTGGGGTTCGAA
ATGACCGACCAAGCGACGCCCAACCTGCCATCACGATGGCCGCAATAAAATATCTTTATTTTCATTACAT
CTGTGTGTTGGTTTTTTGTGTGAATCGATAGCGATAAGGATCCGCTCATGCGATGATAAGCTGTCAAACA
TGAGAATTACAACTTATATCGTATGGGGCTGACTTCAGGTGCTACATTTGAAGAGATAAATTGCACTGAA
ATCTAGAAATATTTTATCTGATTAATAAGATGATCTTCTTGAGATCGTTTTGGTCTGCGCGTAATCTCTT
GCTCTGAAAACGAAAAAACCGCCTTGCAGGGCGGTTTTTCGAAGGTTCTCTGAGCTACCAACTCTTTGAA
CCGAGGTAACTGGCTTGGAGGAGCGCAGTCACCAAAACTTGTCCTTTCAGTTTAGCCTTAACCGGCGCAT
GACTTCAAGACTAACTCCTCTAAATCAATTACCAGTGGCTGCTGCCAGTGGTGCTTTTGCATGTCTTTCC
GGGTTGGACTCAAGACGATAGTTACCGGATAAGGCGCAGCGGTCGGACTGAACGGGGGGTTCGTGCATAC
AGTCCAGCTTGGAGCGAACTGCCTACCCGGAACTGAGTGTCAGGCGTGGAATGAGACAAACGCGGCCATA
ACAGCGGAATGACACCGGTAAACCGAAAGGCAGGAACAGGAGAGCGCACGAGGGAGCCGCCAGGGGGAAA
CGCCTGGTATCTTTATAGTCCTGTCGGGTTTCGCCACCACTGATTTGAGCGTCAGATTTCGTGATGCTTG
TCAGGGGGGCGGAGCCTATGGAAAAACGGCTTTGCCGCGGCCCTCTCACTTCCCTGTTAAGTATCTTCCT
GGCATCTTCCAGGAAATCTCCGCCCCGTTCGTAAGCCATTTCCGCTCGCCGCAGTCGAACGACCGAGCGT
AGCGAGTCAGTGAGCGAGGAAGCGGAATATATCCTGTATCACATATTCTGCTGACGCACCGGTGCAGCCT
TTTTTCTCCTGCCACATGAAGCACTTCACTGACACCCTCATCAGTGCCAACATAGTAAGCCAGTATACAC
TCCGCTAGCGCTGATGTCCGGCGGTGCTTTTGCCGTTACGCACCACCCCGTCATGAGATTACGCGTTTTA
GCGGTGCGTACAATTAAGGGATTATGGTAAATCCACTTACTGTCTGCCCTCGTAGCCATCGAGATAAACC
GCAGTACTCCGGCCACGATGCGTCCGGCGTAGAGGATCGAGATCT
